Addgene plasmid #120773: GGE260
Purpose: Part of GoldenGate Yarrowia lipolytica toolkit for assembling an expression plasmid for Y. lipolytic yeast. Terminator of gene expression for position 2 (T2_SynthGuo)
Depositing lab: Tristan Rossignol. Depositing organization: INRAE Jouy-en-Josas. Publication: A modular Golden Gate toolkit for Yarrowia lipolytica synthetic biology. Larroude M, Park YK, Soudier P, Kubiak M, Nicaud JM, Rossignol T. Microb Biotechnol. 2019 May 31. doi: 10.1111/1751-7915.13427. PubMed 31148366.
Backbone
  Vector backbone: pCR4Blunt-TOPO
  Vector type: Cloning/assembly plasmid
Growth in bacteria
  Bacterial resistance: Kanamycin, 50 μg/mL
  Growth temperature: 37°C
  Growth strain: DH5alpha
  Copy number: High Copy
Gene/Insert
  Gene/Insert name: T2_SynthGuo
  Species: Synthetic
  Insert size (bp): 47
  Cloning method: TOPO Cloning
Terms and licenses: Academic/Nonprofit Terms; Industry Terms: Not Available to Industry
How to cite: GGE260 was a gift from Tristan Rossignol (Addgene plasmid # 120773 ; http://n2t.net/addgene:120773 ; RRID:Addgene_120773)
