[The description below was written by a language model from this plasmid's Addgene catalogue record and pLannotate feature annotations shown in this document.]
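Description:
GGE260 is a small part-donor plasmid from a modular Golden Gate toolkit for building expression plasmids for the oleaginous yeast Yarrowia lipolytica. It carries T2_SynthGuo, a 47 bp synthetic transcription terminator designated for the "terminator, position 2" slot of the toolkit, meaning it is meant to end the second transcription unit in a multigene assembly. The part was inserted by TOPO cloning into a vector recorded as pCR4Blunt-TOPO. In Golden Gate schemes such parts are normally released by a type IIS restriction enzyme to leave position-specific overhangs that dictate assembly order, but the record names neither the enzyme nor the overhangs, and the terminator itself is not annotated in the feature table.

The 3,583 nt sequenced plasmid shows the typical architecture of a TOPO blunt-cloning vector. A lac promoter with its CAP binding site and operator drives a lacZα–ccdB fusion, and inserts that interrupt this lethal fusion permit positive selection of recombinants in standard E. coli. The cloning region lies between opposing SP6 and T7 phage promoters, which is presumably where the terminator sits. Propagation relies on a high-copy ColE1/pUC-type origin, and selection is by kanamycin through the Tn5-derived NeoR/KanR gene. The table also annotates a BleoR (Sh ble) cassette behind an AmpR promoter fragment, together with SP6 rather than T3; these features are more usual for a Zero Blunt–type backbone than for pCR4Blunt-TOPO, so the listed backbone name may be approximate. The plasmid has no yeast origin or yeast marker. It serves purely as an E. coli storage and donor vector for the terminator, which functions in Y. lipolytica only after assembly into a destination vector with promoter, gene and marker parts.
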