Features (pLannotate 1.2.2; 14 found; start..end, strand, type, name):
      2..94      +  CDS            lacI (fragment): lac repressor; lacI; The lac repressor binds to the lac operator to inhibit transcription in E. coli. This inhibition can be relieved by adding lactose or isopropyl-β-D-thiogalactopyranoside (IPTG).
    107..128     +  protein_bind   CAP binding site: CAP binding activates transcription in the presence of cAMP. E. coli catabolite activator protein
    143..173     +  promoter       lac promoter: promoter for the E. coli lac operon
    181..197     +  protein_bind   lac operator: The lac repressor binds to the lac operator to inhibit transcription in E. coli. This inhibition can be relieved by adding lactose or isopropyl-β-D-thiogalactopyranoside (IPTG). lac repressor encoded by lacI
    239..257     +  promoter       SP6 promoter: promoter for bacteriophage SP6 RNA polymerase
    472..490     -  promoter       T7 promoter: promoter for bacteriophage T7 RNA polymerase
    493..640     +  CDS            lacZα (fragment): LacZα fragment of β-galactosidase; lacZ fragment
    650..953     +  CDS            ccdB (fragment): CcdB, a bacterial toxin that poisons DNA gyrase; ccdB; Plasmids containing the ccdB gene cannot be propagated in standard E. coli strains.
   1001..1270    +  CDS            tnpA (fragment): TN5P_ECOLX - Also known as tnp. Experimental evidence at protein level: Swiss-Prot protein existence level 1. Mediates transposition of transposon Tn5 by a 'cut and paste' mechanism. First, the monomeric transposase binds the 19 bp inverted DNA repeats flanking the transposon. Then, dimerization of the DNA- bound transposase creates a synaptic DNA complex. After nicking of the first DNA strand, excision of the transposon proceeds through a series of intermediates. The transposase then mediates the insertion of the transposon at a new site by strand transfer. The activity of the wild- type tran
   1302..2096    +  CDS            NeoR/KanR: aminoglycoside phosphotransferase from Tn5; aph(3')-II (or nptII); confers resistance to neomycin, kanamycin, and G418 (Geneticin®)
   2117..2167    -  misc_feature   bom (fragment): basis of mobility region from pBR322
   2194..2282    +  promoter       AmpR promoter (fragment): bla
   2302..2676    +  CDS            BleoR: antibiotic-binding protein; Sh ble from Streptoalloteichus hindustanus; confers resistance to bleomycin, phleomycin, and Zeocin™
   2814..3402    +  rep_origin     ori: high-copy-number ColE1/pMB1/pBR322/pUC origin of replication
>Addgene plasmid #120773 | GGE260 | addgene full sequence | sequence record 263149 | Addgene NGS Result
AGCGCCCAATACGCAAACCGCCTCTCCCCGCGCGTTGGCCGATTCATTAATGCAGCTGGCACGACAGGTT
TCCCGACTGGAAAGCGGGCAGTGAGCGCAACGCAATTAATGTGAGTTAGCTCACTCATTAGGCACCCCAG
GCTTTACACTTTATGCTTCCGGCTCGTATGTTGTGTGGAATTGTGAGCGGATAACAATTTCACACAGGAA
ACAGCTATGACCATGATTACGCCAAGCTATTTAGGTGACACTATAGAATACTCAAGCTATGCATCAAGCT
TGGTACCGAGCTCGGATCCACTAGTAACGGCCGCCAGTGTGCTGGAATTCGCCCTTGGGGTCTCTGGATT
ATATAACTGTCTAGAAATAAAGAGTATCATCTTTCAAAGTCAAGAGACCGGAAGGGCGAATTCTGCAGAT
ATCCATCACACTGGCGGCCGCTCGAGCATGCATCTAGAGGGCCCAATTCGCCCTATAGTGAGTCGTATTA
CAATTCACTGGCCGTCGTTTTACAACGTCGTGACTGGGAAAACCCTGGCGTTACCCAACTTAATCGCCTT
GCAGCACATCCCCCTTTCGCCAGCTGGCGTAATAGCGAAGAGGCCCGCACCGATCGCCCTTCCCAACAGT
TGCGCAGCCTATACGTACGGCAGTTTAAGGTTTACACCTATAAAAGAGAGAGCCGTTATCGTCTGTTTGT
GGATGTACAGAGTGATATTATTGACACGCCGGGGCGACGGATGGTGATCCCCCTGGCCAGTGCACGTCTG
CTGTCAGATAAAGTCTCCCGTGAACTTTACCCGGTGGTGCATATCGGGGATGAAAGCTGGCGCATGATGA
CCACCGATATGGCCAGTGTGCCGGTCTCCGTTATCGGGGAAGAAGTGGCTGATCTCAGCCACCGCGAAAA
TGACATCAAAAACGCCATTAACCTGATGTTCTGGGGAATATAAATGTCAGGCATGAGATTATCAAAAAGG
ATCTTCACCTAGATCCTTTTCACGTAGAAAGCCAGTCCGCAGAAACGGTGCTGACCCCGGATGAATGTCA
GCTACTGGGCTATCTGGACAAGGGAAAACGCAAGCGCAAAGAGAAAGCAGGTAGCTTGCAGTGGGCTTAC
ATGGCGATAGCTAGACTGGGCGGTTTTATGGACAGCAAGCGAACCGGAATTGCCAGCTGGGGCGCCCTCT
GGTAAGGTTGGGAAGCCCTGCAAAGTAAACTGGATGGCTTTCTTGCCGCCAAGGATCTGATGGCGCAGGG
GATCAAGCTCTGATCAAGAGACAGGATGAGGATCGTTTCGCATGATTGAACAAGATGGATTGCACGCAGG
TTCTCCGGCCGCTTGGGTGGAGAGGCTATTCGGCTATGACTGGGCACAACAGACAATCGGCTGCTCTGAT
GCCGCCGTGTTCCGGCTGTCAGCGCAGGGGCGCCCGGTTCTTTTTGTCAAGACCGACCTGTCCGGTGCCC
TGAATGAACTGCAAGACGAGGCAGCGCGGCTATCGTGGCTGGCCACGACGGGCGTTCCTTGCGCAGCTGT
GCTCGACGTTGTCACTGAAGCGGGAAGGGACTGGCTGCTATTGGGCGAAGTGCCGGGGCAGGATCTCCTG
TCATCTCACCTTGCTCCTGCCGAGAAAGTATCCATCATGGCTGATGCAATGCGGCGGCTGCATACGCTTG
ATCCGGCTACCTGCCCATTCGACCACCAAGCGAAACATCGCATCGAGCGAGCACGTACTCGGATGGAAGC
CGGTCTTGTCGATCAGGATGATCTGGACGAAGAGCATCAGGGGCTCGCGCCAGCCGAACTGTTCGCCAGG
CTCAAGGCGAGCATGCCCGACGGCGAGGATCTCGTCGTGACCCATGGCGATGCCTGCTTGCCGAATATCA
TGGTGGAAAATGGCCGCTTTTCTGGATTCATCGACTGTGGCCGGCTGGGTGTGGCGGACCGCTATCAGGA
CATAGCGTTGGCTACCCGTGATATTGCTGAAGAGCTTGGCGGCGAATGGGCTGACCGCTTCCTCGTGCTT
TACGGTATCGCCGCTCCCGATTCGCAGCGCATCGCCTTCTATCGCCTTCTTGACGAGTTCTTCTGAATTA
TTAACGCTTACAATTTCCTGATGCGGTATTTTCTCCTTACGCATCTGTGCGGTATTTCACACCGCATCAG
GTGGCACTTTTCGGGGAAATGTGCGCGGAACCCCTATTTGTTTATTTTTCTAAATACATTCAAATATGTA
TCCGCTCATGAGACAATAACCCTGATAAATGCTTCAATAATAGCACGTGAGGAGGGCCACCATGGCCAAG
TTGACCAGTGCCGTTCCGGTGCTCACCGCGCGCGACGTCGCCGGAGCGGTCGAGTTCTGGACCGACCGGC
TCGGGTTCTCCCGGGACTTCGTGGAGGACGACTTCGCCGGTGTGGTCCGGGACGACGTGACCCTGTTCAT
CAGCGCGGTCCAGGACCAGGTGGTGCCGGACAACACCCTGGCCTGGGTGTGGGTGCGCGGCCTGGACGAG
CTGTACGCCGAGTGGTCGGAGGTCGTGTCCACGAACTTCCGGGACGCCTCCGGGCCGGCCATGACCGAGA
TCGGCGAGCAGCCGTGGGGGCGGGAGTTCGCCCTGCGCGACCCGGCCGGCAACTGCGTGCACTTCGTGGC
CGAGGAGCAGGACTGACACGTGCTAAAACTTCATTTTTAATTTAAAAGGATCTAGGTGAAGATCCTTTTT
GATAATCTCATGACCAAAATCCCTTAACGTGAGTTTTCGTTCCACTGAGCGTCAGACCCCGTAGAAAAGA
TCAAAGGATCTTCTTGAGATCCTTTTTTTCTGCGCGTAATCTGCTGCTTGCAAACAAAAAAACCACCGCT
ACCAGCGGTGGTTTGTTTGCCGGATCAAGAGCTACCAACTCTTTTTCCGAAGGTAACTGGCTTCAGCAGA
GCGCAGATACCAAATACTGTTCTTCTAGTGTAGCCGTAGTTAGGCCACCACTTCAAGAACTCTGTAGCAC
CGCCTACATACCTCGCTCTGCTAATCCTGTTACCAGTGGCTGCTGCCAGTGGCGATAAGTCGTGTCTTAC
CGGGTTGGACTCAAGACGATAGTTACCGGATAAGGCGCAGCGGTCGGGCTGAACGGGGGGTTCGTGCACA
CAGCCCAGCTTGGAGCGAACGACCTACACCGAACTGAGATACCTACAGCGTGAGCTATGAGAAAGCGCCA
CGCTTCCCGAAGGGAGAAAGGCGGACAGGTATCCGGTAAGCGGCAGGGTCGGAACAGGAGAGCGCACGAG
GGAGCTTCCAGGGGGAAACGCCTGGTATCTTTATAGTCCTGTCGGGTTTCGCCACCTCTGACTTGAGCGT
CGATTTTTGTGATGCTCGTCAGGGGGGCGGAGCCTATGGAAAAACGCCAGCAACGCGGCCTTTTTACGGT
TCCTGGCCTTTTGCTGGCCTTTTGCTCACATGTTCTTTCCTGCGTTATCCCCTGATTCTGTGGATAACCG
TATTACCGCCTTTGAGTGAGCTGATACCGCTCGCCGCAGCCGAACGACCGAGCGCAGCGAGTCAGTGAGC
GAGGAAGCGGAAG
