>Addgene plasmid #120773 | GGE260 | depositor partial sequence | sequence record 229383 | T2_SynthGuo
GGTCTCTGGATTATATAACTGTCTAGAAATAAAGAGTATCATCTTTCAAAGTCAAGAGACC
